Features (pLannotate 1.2.2; 12 found; start..end, strand, type, name):
    289..360     +  terminator     rrnB T1 terminator: transcription terminator T1 from the E. coli rrnB gene
    376..403     +  terminator     T7Te terminator: phage T7 early transcription terminator
    500..519     +  protein_bind   lac operator (symmetric): The lac repressor binds to the lac operator to inhibit transcription in E. coli. This inhibition can be relieved by adding lactose or isopropyl-β-D-thiogalactopyranoside (IPTG). The symmetric lac operator was optimized for tight binding of lac repressor. lac repressor encoded by lacI
    573..4677    +  CDS            dCas9 (fragment): catalytically dead mutant of the Cas9 endonuclease from the Streptococcus pyogenes Type II CRISPR/Cas system RNA-guided DNA-binding protein that lacks endonuclease activity due to the D10A mutation in the RuvC catalytic domain and the H840A mutation in the HNH catalytic domain
   5841..5882    +  CDS            rop (fragment): Rop protein, which maintains plasmids at low copy number; rop
   5984..6124    +  misc_feature   bom: basis of mobility region from pBR322
   6310..6898    -  rep_origin     ori: high-copy-number ColE1/pMB1/pBR322/pUC origin of replication
   7069..7929    -  CDS            AmpR: β-lactamase; bla; confers resistance to ampicillin, carbenicillin, and related antibiotics
   7930..8034    -  promoter       AmpR promoter: bla
   9504..11420   -  CDS            tetM: TET1_ENTFL - Also known as tet(M). Experimental evidence at protein level: Swiss-Prot protein existence level 1. Abolishes the inhibitory effect of tetracyclin on protein synthesis by a non-covalent modification of the ribosomes. From Enterococcus faecalis (Streptococcus faecalis).
  11475..11639   -  ncRNA          sRNA 0030: Accession: RF02864 - Enterococcus sRNA 30
  11911..150     +  CDS            TcR (fragment) (across the origin): tetracycline efflux protein; tet; confers resistance to tetracycline
>Addgene plasmid | pJWV102-PL-dCas9 | analyzer sequence | sequence record 165904
CTAGCGCTATATGCGTTGATGCAATTTCTATGCGCACCCGTTCTCGGAGCACTGTCCGACCGCTTTGGCC
GCCGCCCAGTCCTGCTCGCTTCGCTACTTGGAGCCACTATCGACTACGCGATCATGGCGACCACACCCGT
CCTGTGGATCTATCGATGCATGCAGCCGGTACCATCACAAGCACTTTGGGACGTTCTCCCTTAGTGCTTT
TTTGATTTCTCATAGGCCGGCCTGTTAGTCATATGGACACTTAAGCTCTAGACGGTGATCAACACGCTAG
CCAGGCATCAAATAAAACGAAAGGCTCAGTCGAAAGACTGGGCCTTTCGTTTTATCTGTTGTTTGTCGGT
GAACGCTCTCTACTAGAGTCACACTGGCTCACCTTCGGGTGGGCCTTTCTGCGTTTATAGAATTCACTAG
TAATTGTGAGGCGGATAACAATTCTCACTCATTCTACAGTTTATTCTTGACATTGCACTGTCCCCCTGGT
ATAATAACTAATTGTGAGCGCTCACAATTAAGATCCCCGGGGCGGCCGCGAATTCAAAAGATCTAAAGAG
GAGAAAGGATCTATGGATAAGAAATACTCAATAGGCTTAGCTATCGGCACAAATAGCGTCGGATGGGCGG
TGATCACTGATGAATATAAGGTTCCGTCTAAAAAGTTCAAGGTTCTGGGAAATACAGACCGCCACAGTAT
CAAAAAAAATCTTATAGGGGCTCTTTTATTTGACAGTGGAGAGACAGCGGAAGCGACTCGTCTCAAACGG
ACAGCTCGTAGAAGGTATACACGTCGGAAGAATCGTATTTGTTATCTACAGGAGATTTTTTCAAATGAGA
TGGCGAAAGTAGATGATAGTTTCTTTCATCGACTTGAAGAGTCTTTTTTGGTGGAAGAAGACAAGAAGCA
TGAACGTCATCCTATTTTTGGAAATATAGTAGATGAAGTTGCTTATCATGAGAAATATCCAACTATCTAT
CATCTGCGAAAAAAATTGGTAGATTCTACTGATAAAGCGGATTTGCGCTTAATCTATTTGGCCTTAGCGC
ATATGATTAAGTTTCGTGGTCATTTTTTGATTGAGGGAGATTTAAATCCTGATAATAGTGATGTGGACAA
ACTATTTATCCAGTTGGTACAAACCTACAATCAATTATTTGAAGAAAACCCTATTAACGCAAGTGGAGTA
GATGCTAAAGCGATTCTTTCTGCACGATTGAGTAAATCAAGACGATTAGAAAATCTCATTGCTCAGCTCC
CCGGTGAGAAGAAAAATGGCTTATTTGGGAATCTCATTGCTTTGTCATTGGGTTTGACCCCTAATTTTAA
ATCAAATTTTGATTTGGCAGAAGATGCTAAATTACAGCTTTCAAAAGATACTTACGATGATGATTTAGAT
AATTTATTGGCGCAAATTGGAGATCAATATGCTGATTTGTTTTTGGCAGCTAAGAATTTATCAGATGCTA
TTTTACTTTCAGATATCCTAAGAGTAAATACTGAAATAACTAAGGCTCCCCTATCAGCTTCAATGATTAA
ACGCTACGATGAACATCATCAAGACTTGACTCTTTTAAAAGCTTTAGTTCGACAACAACTTCCAGAAAAG
TATAAAGAAATCTTTTTTGATCAATCAAAAAACGGATATGCAGGTTATATTGATGGGGGAGCTAGCCAAG
AAGAATTTTATAAATTTATCAAACCAATTTTAGAAAAAATGGATGGTACTGAGGAATTATTGGTGAAACT
AAATCGTGAAGATTTGCTGCGCAAGCAACGGACCTTTGACAACGGCTCTATTCCCCATCAAATTCACTTG
GGTGAGCTGCATGCTATTTTGAGAAGACAAGAAGACTTTTATCCATTTTTAAAAGACAATCGTGAGAAGA
TTGAAAAAATCTTGACTTTTCGAATTCCTTATTATGTTGGTCCATTGGCGCGTGGCAATAGTCGTTTTGC
ATGGATGACTCGGAAGTCTGAAGAAACAATTACCCCATGGAATTTTGAAGAAGTTGTCGATAAAGGTGCT
TCAGCTCAATCATTTATTGAACGCATGACAAACTTTGATAAAAATCTTCCAAATGAAAAAGTACTACCAA
AACATAGTTTGCTTTATGAGTATTTTACGGTTTATAACGAATTGACAAAGGTCAAATATGTTACTGAAGG
AATGCGAAAACCAGCATTTCTTTCAGGTGAACAGAAGAAAGCCATTGTTGATTTACTCTTCAAAACAAAT
CGAAAAGTAACCGTTAAGCAATTAAAAGAAGATTATTTCAAAAAAATAGAATGTTTTGATAGTGTTGAAA
TTTCAGGAGTTGAAGATAGATTTAATGCTTCATTAGGTACCTACCATGATTTGCTAAAAATTATTAAAGA
TAAAGATTTTTTGGATAATGAAGAAAATGAAGATATCTTAGAGGATATTGTTTTAACATTGACCTTATTT
GAAGATAGGGAGATGATTGAGGAAAGACTTAAAACATATGCTCACCTCTTTGATGATAAGGTGATGAAAC
AGCTTAAACGTCGCCGTTATACTGGTTGGGGACGTTTGTCTCGAAAATTGATTAATGGTATTAGGGATAA
GCAATCTGGCAAAACAATATTAGATTTTTTGAAATCAGATGGTTTTGCCAATCGCAATTTTATGCAGCTG
ATCCATGATGATAGTTTGACATTTAAAGAAGACATTCAAAAAGCACAAGTGTCTGGACAAGGCGATAGTT
TACATGAACATATTGCAAATTTAGCTGGTAGCCCTGCTATTAAAAAAGGTATTTTACAGACTGTAAAAGT
TGTTGATGAATTGGTCAAAGTAATGGGGCGGCATAAGCCAGAAAATATCGTTATTGAAATGGCACGTGAA
AATCAGACAACTCAAAAGGGCCAGAAAAATTCGCGAGAGCGTATGAAACGAATCGAAGAAGGTATCAAAG
AATTAGGAAGTCAGATTCTTAAAGAGCATCCTGTTGAAAATACTCAATTGCAAAATGAAAAGCTCTATCT
CTATTATCTCCAAAATGGAAGAGACATGTATGTGGACCAAGAATTAGATATTAATCGTTTAAGTGATTAT
GATGTCGATGCCATTGTTCCACAAAGTTTCCTTAAAGACGATTCAATAGACAATAAGGTCTTAACGCGTT
CTGATAAAAATCGTGGTAAATCGGATAACGTTCCAAGTGAAGAAGTAGTCAAAAAGATGAAAAACTATTG
GAGACAACTTCTAAACGCCAAGTTAATCACTCAACGTAAGTTTGATAATTTAACGAAAGCTGAACGTGGA
GGTTTGAGTGAACTTGATAAAGCTGGTTTTATCAAACGCCAATTGGTTGAAACTCGCCAAATCACTAAGC
ATGTGGCACAAATTTTGGATAGTCGCATGAATACTAAATACGATGAAAATGATAAACTTATTCGAGAGGT
TAAAGTGATTACCTTAAAATCTAAATTAGTTTCTGACTTCCGAAAAGATTTCCAATTCTATAAAGTACGT
GAGATTAACAATTACCATCATGCCCATGATGCGTATCTAAATGCCGTCGTTGGAACTGCTTTGATTAAGA
AATATCCAAAACTTGAATCGGAGTTTGTCTATGGTGATTATAAAGTTTATGATGTTCGTAAAATGATTGC
TAAGTCTGAGCAAGAAATAGGCAAAGCAACCGCAAAATATTTCTTTTACTCTAATATCATGAACTTCTTC
AAAACAGAAATTACACTTGCAAATGGAGAGATTCGCAAACGCCCTCTAATCGAAACTAATGGGGAAACTG
GAGAAATTGTCTGGGATAAAGGGCGAGATTTTGCCACAGTGCGCAAAGTATTGTCCATGCCCCAAGTCAA
TATTGTCAAGAAAACAGAAGTACAGACAGGCGGATTCTCCAAGGAGTCAATTTTACCAAAAAGAAATTCG
GACAAGCTTATTGCTCGTAAAAAAGACTGGGATCCAAAAAAATATGGTGGTTTTGATAGTCCAACGGTAG
CTTATTCAGTCCTAGTGGTTGCTAAGGTGGAAAAAGGGAAATCGAAGAAGTTAAAATCCGTTAAAGAGTT
ACTAGGGATCACAATTATGGAAAGAAGTTCCTTTGAAAAAAATCCGATTGACTTTTTAGAAGCTAAAGGA
TATAAGGAAGTTAAAAAAGACTTAATCATTAAACTACCTAAATATAGTCTTTTTGAGTTAGAAAACGGTC
GTAAACGGATGCTGGCTAGTGCCGGAGAATTACAAAAAGGAAATGAGCTGGCTCTGCCAAGCAAATATGT
GAATTTTTTATATTTAGCTAGTCATTATGAAAAGTTGAAGGGTAGTCCAGAAGATAACGAACAAAAACAA
TTGTTTGTGGAGCAGCATAAGCATTATTTAGATGAGATTATTGAGCAAATCAGTGAATTTTCTAAGCGTG
TTATTTTAGCAGATGCCAATTTAGATAAAGTTCTTAGTGCATATAACAAACATAGAGACAAACCAATACG
TGAACAAGCAGAAAATATTATTCATTTATTTACGTTGACGAATCTTGGAGCTCCCGCTGCTTTTAAATAT
TTTGATACAACAATTGATCGTAAACGATATACGTCTACAAAAGAAGTTTTAGATGCCACTCTTATCCATC
AATCCATCACTGGTCTTTATGAAACACGCATTGATTTGAGTCAGCTAGGAGGTGACTAAGTCGACCTCGA
GACTAGTCAAGGTCGGCAATTCTGCAGTACTAGGACGCCGCCAAGCCAGCTTAAACCCAGCTCAATGAGC
TGGGTTTTTTGTTTGTTAAAAATGAAGAAGAAACTGTGAAGCGTATTTATAGCAAAGCACTCAAAAGTTT
ACCTTATGGGTGCTTTTTTCGTGCTTTTTTGAAAAGACAAAAAAAAGAACCTTGCCAAGCAAGATTCTTT
TGATAGCGCTATCGCTGAGCGCCGGTCGCTACCATTACCAGTTGGTCTGGTGTCAAAAATAATAATAACC
GGGCAGGCCATGTCTGCCCGTATTTCGCGTAAGGAAATCCATTATGTACTATTTCTGGTGATGAAATCAA
CGTAACATTTAAAGCTGTCAAAGCCAAAGTCATGAGATGGCGTATGGAGCGTAAAGCTGACAAGAGCGGT
GTTGCGATGATTGAGATGACCTTCCTTGCACCAAGTGAATTGCCTCAAGAAAGCACTCAATCAAAGATTC
TTGTAGATGGAAAAGAACTTGCTGATTTCGCTGAAAATCGTCAAGACTATCAAATTACCTATAAAGGTCA
ACGGCCAAAAGTCTCAGTTGAAGAAAACAATCAAGTAGCTTCAACTGTGGTAGATAGTGGAGAAGATAGC
CTTCCAGTACTTGTTCGCCTCGTTTCAGAAAGTGGAAAACAAGTCAAGGAATACCGTATCCAGTTGACTA
AGGAAAAACCAGTTTCTGCTGTACAAGAAGATCTTCCAAAACTCGAATTTGTTGAAAAAGATTTGGCCTA
CAAGACAGTTGAGAAAAAAGATTCAACACTGTATCTAGGTGAAACTCGTGTAGAACAAGAAGGAAAAGTT
GGAAAAGAACGTATCTTTACAGTGATTAATCCTGATGGAAGTAAGGAAGAAAAACTCCGTGAAGTGGTAG
AAGTTCCGACAGACCGCATCGTCTTGGTTGGAACCAAACCAGTAGCTCAAGAAGCTAAAAAACCACAAGT
GTCAGAAAAAGCAGATACAAAACCAATTGATTCAAGTGAAGCTGATCAAACTAATAAAGCCCAGTTACCA
AATACAGGTAGTGCGGCAAGCCAAGCAGCAGTAGCAGCAGGTTTAGCTCTTCTAGGTTTGAGTGCAGGAT
TAGTAGTTACTAAAGGTAAAAAAGAAGACTAGCTGCCTCGCGCGTTTCGGTGATGACGGTGAAAACCTCT
GACACATGCAGCTCCCGGAGACGGTCACAGCTTGTCTGTAAGCGGATGCCGGGAGCAGACAAGCCCGTCA
GGGCGCGTCAGCGGGTGTTGGCGGGTGTCGGGGCGCAGCCATGACCCAGTCACGTAGCGATAGCGGAGTG
TATACTGGCTTAACTATGCGGCATCAGAGCAGATTGTACTGAGAGTGCACCATATGCGGTGTGAAATACC
GCACAGATGCGTAAGGAGAAAATACCGCATCAGGCGCTCTTCCGCTTCCTCGCTCACTGACTCGCTGCGC
TCGGTCGTTCGGCTGCGGCGAGCGGTATCAGCTCACTCAAAGGCGGTAATACGGTTATCCACAGAATCAG
GGGATAACGCAGGAAAGAACATGTGAGCAAAAGGCCAGCAAAAGGCCAGGAACCGTAAAAAGGCCGCGTT
GCTGGCGTTTTTCCATAGGCTCCGCCCCCCTGACGAGCATCACAAAAATCGACGCTCAAGTCAGAGGTGG
CGAAACCCGACAGGACTATAAAGATACCAGGCGTTTCCCCCTGGAAGCTCCCTCGTGCGCTCTCCTGTTC
CGACCCTGCCGCTTACCGGATACCTGTCCGCCTTTCTCCCTTCGGGAAGCGTGGCGCTTTCTCATAGCTC
ACGCTGTAGGTATCTCAGTTCGGTGTAGGTCGTTCGCTCCAAGCTGGGCTGTGTGCACGAACCCCCCGTT
CAGCCCGACCGCTGCGCCTTATCCGGTAACTATCGTCTTGAGTCCAACCCGGTAAGACACGACTTATCGC
CACTGGCAGCAGCCACTGGTAACAGGATTAGCAGAGCGAGGTATGTAGGCGGTGCTACAGAGTTCTTGAA
GTGGTGGCCTAACTACGGCTACACTAGAAGGACAGTATTTGGTATCTGCGCTCTGCTGAAGCCAGTTACC
TTCGGAAAAAGAGTTGGTAGCTCTTGATCCGGCAAACAAACCACCGCTGGTAGCGGTGGTTTTTTTGTTT
GCAAGCAGCAGATTACGCGCAGAAAAAAAGGATCTCAAGAAGATCCTTTGATCTTTTCTACGGGGTCTGA
CGCTCAGTGGAACGAAAACTCACGTTAAGGGATTTTGGTCATGAGATTATCAAAAAGGATCTTCACCTAG
ATCCTTTTAAATTAAAAATGAAGTTTTAAATCAATCTAAAGTATATATGAGTAAACTTGGTCTGACAGTT
ACCAATGCTTAATCAGTGAGGCACCTATCTCAGCGATCTGTCTATTTCGTTCATCCATAGTTGCCTGACT
CCCCGTCGTGTAGATAACTACGATACGGGAGGGCTTACCATCTGGCCCCAGTGCTGCAATGATACCGCGA
GACCCACGCTCACCGGCTCCAGATTTATCAGCAATAAACCAGCCAGCCGGAAGGGCCGAGCGCAGAAGTG
GTCCTGCAACTTTATCCGCCTCCATCCAGTCTATTAATTGTTGCCGGGAAGCTAGAGTAAGTAGTTCGCC
AGTTAATAGTTTGCGCAACGTTGTTGCCATTGCTGCAGGCATCGTGGTGTCACGCTCGTCGTTTGGTATG
GCTTCATTCAGCTCCGGTTCCCAACGATCAAGGCGAGTTACATGATCCCCCATGTTGTGCAAAAAAGCGG
TTAGCTCCTTCGGTCCTCCGATCGTTGTCAGAAGTAAGTTGGCCGCAGTGTTATCACTCATGGTTATGGC
AGCACTGCATAATTCTCTTACTGTCATGCCATCCGTAAGATGCTTTTCTGTGACTGGTGAGTACTCAACC
AAGTCATTCTGAGAATAGTGTATGCGGCGACCGAGTTGCTCTTGCCCGGCGTCAACACGGGATAATACCG
CGCCACATAGCAGAACTTTAAAAGTGCTCATCATTGGAAAACGTTCTTCGGGGCGAAAACTCTCAAGGAT
CTTACCGCTGTTGAGATCCAGTTCGATGTAACCCACTCGTGCACCCAACTGATCTTCAGCATCTTTTACT
TTCACCAGCGTTTCTGGGTGAGCAAAAACAGGAAGGCAAAATGCCGCAAAAAAGGGAATAAGGGCGACAC
GGAAATGTTGAATACTCATACTCTTCCTTTTTCAATATTATTGAAGCATTTATCAGGGTTATTGTCTCAT
GAGCGGATACATATTTGAATGTATTTAGAAAAATAAACAAATAGGGGTTCCGCGCACATTTCCCCGAAAA
GTGCCACCTGACGTCTAAGAAACCATTATTATCATGACATTAACCTATAAAAATAGGCGTATCACGAGGC
CCTTTCGTCTTCAAGAATTAATTCCTTCTTAACGCCCCAAGTTCATCACCAATGACATCAACTCACATGA
ACTACATGATGAACCCAGTTATCATGGTTTTGGATAAGATTTTTGAAAAATTCTTCCCAGGCCTTGATAA
ATATGACTTTGATGCTGCTAAATTGAACAAGAAAATCGGTTTCTGGGGATCTAAATTCTTCATCGGTTTC
ATCCTTGGTATCGTTATCGGTATTATGGGAACTCCACATCCAATTGCAGGTGTTGCAGATGCAGATAAAT
GGCGTCTTGTTATCAAAGGATGGTTGTCTCTTGGTTTGACTGCCGGTGTATCTTTGGAACTCTTCTCACT
TATCGGTTCATGGTTCATCGCAGCCGTAGAACCACTATCACAAGGTATTACAAACGTTGCTACTAAACGT
CTTCAAGGACGTAAATTCAATATCGGTCTTGACTGGCCATTCATCGCTGGTCGTGCTGAAATCTGGGCTT
GTGCCAACGTACTTGCACCAATCATGTTGATTGAAGCAGTGCTTCTTTCAAAAGTTGGAAATGGTATCTT
GCCACTTGCAGGTATCATCGCTATGGGTGTTACTCCAGCTCTCTTGGTTGTAACTCGTGGTAAATTGCTC
CGTATGATTATCTTCGGAACACTCTTGTTGCCACTCTTCCTTCTTTCAGGTACACTTATTGCACCATTTG
CAACAGAACTTGCTAAAGGTGTAGGTGCCTTCCCAGAAGGTGTGAGCCAAACTCAATTGATTACTCACTC
TACTCTTGAAGGACCAATCGAAAAACTTCTTGGTTGGACAATTGGTAACACTACAACTGGTGATATCAAA
GCAATCCTTGGTGCAGTAGCCTTCCTTGTATTCTATATCGGTATCTTTGCTTGGTACAGAAAACAAATGA
TCAAACGTAACGAAGAGTACGCAGCAAAAGCAAAATAATGCGCTCCGCTAGCTTTACAGACAAAGAACTA
TCCTTAATGGAAGCACTAGCAAAAGGTATCAATGAAGCAAGAAATATTGAAGGCTAGTCAGTAAAATTCA
GATAAACAAAAAGAGCCGATAAGATGAGAGTTTCATTTCTCAAATTATCGGCTCTGCGTCTTGGCGTCTG
GCTCTTTGATTGTTATTATATTCATTTTTTGAACATTAATTAAAGTTTCGTTCTTACATTTGGGGCAGTA
TAAAGGGAAATTTTTAAGTATAGTATCCACTCGTATTCGTAGTCTTGTTTTATTTCCACAAATAGGACAC
AATATCCACTTGTAGTTTATAATAACAATCTCCTCCTTTCCACTTTAATTCAAATCTATATTAAAGAATA
TTTCATCTTATTTAATAAGAAACCATATTTATATAACAACATAAAACGCACTAAGTTATTTTATTGAACA
TATATCTTACTTTATCTATCTGACTATTTAGACGACGGGTCTGGCAAACAGGTTCGCCAGTGGTAACCTG
ATATCCTTTTAGCTCTGCTAAACAAACACTAAGCCCATTTGTAAAAAAAGTTAAATCATTGCGATAATCT
TGAATACATCGAGCAGGAATTTCTCCAATAATAATGACCTCATTATTTTTCAGTTGAGTATTTACGATAT
TTGCACAATATTTGGGAGCATCGTTATATGCCCGTGAAAGATATTCCTGTGGTGCATAAACTTTAAAACT
AAGATATGGCTCTAACAATTCTGTTCCAGCTTTTCTAAAGGCTTGCTCCAATACAATAGGAGCAAGCATC
CGAAAATCTGCTGGGGTACTAACAGGGCTATAGTATAAGCCATACTTAAAACAGATTTTACAGTCCGTCA
CATTCCAACCATACAATCCTTGTTCACAACCATAGCGTATCCCTTCCATAACTGCATTTTGAAATGATTG
ATTTAAGTATCCAAGAGAAACCGAGCTCTCATACTGCATTCCACTTCCCAACGGAAGCGGTGATACAGAT
AAACCAATGGAAGCCCAGAAAGGATTTGGCGGCACTTCGATGTGAATGGTATATTCTGCATTTTTTAACG
GTCTCTCCATATAAATGACTGTAGGCTCTTTTAGTTCTATCTCCACATGATACTTTTCTTGCAACAGTGC
ACTAATCACTTCCATTTGTACTTTCCCTAAGAAAGAAAGTATAATTTCATGTGTCGTAGAATCCACGTAA
TATCGTAGAAGCGGATCACTATCTGAGATTTCCAAAAGGGCATCAAGCAACATTTCTCTCTGTTCAGGTT
TACTCGGTTCAACAGTTGTTTGTAGTAGAGGGTGCGGATTTTCAATCTTTTTTCTCTGTGGCAATAGTTT
TGTATCTCCAAGAACACTATTTAACTTCAAAAACTCATTTTGCAAAATAACAATTTCTCCAGAATAAGCT
CTATCAATCTTACATAATTCACCATTTATTGAAGTATACATTTCTGTAACTTTTATTTTTTCTTTTTCTG
ATACTCTAACCGAATCTCGTAAATGTAGTACTCCACTATAAAGGCGTATATATGCAAGACGTTGTCTTTT
TTTTGTATATTCAATTTTGAAAACATTTCCGCAAAGTTCAGACGGACCTCGATGTGTTGATGAATAAAAT
TTATTAGTAATAACTTCTATAAGGTTATCAATCCCTATATTACTTTTTGCACTTCCATGATAAAGAGGGA
ACAGAGAACAATTCTGAAATCTTATGCTTTCCTCTTGTTCGAGTTCCAATGCTTCTAATGATTTACCGGA
CATATATTTCTCTAAAAGGTCATCGTTTCCCTCTATTACCGTATCCCATTGTTCAGATTCGGTAAAGTTC
GTCACACACACATTAGGATACAGTTCTACCTTCTGTTTGATTACAATTTCGGCAGAAAGTTTCTCTTTAA
TATCCTGATAAACCGTTGATAAATCAATTCCATTTTGGTCAATCTTATTGATAAAAAAGATTGTGGGAAT
CCCCATTTTCCTAAGTGCATGAAATAATATACGAGTTTGTGCTTGTACGCCATCTTTTGCAGAAATCAGT
AGAATTGCCCCATCTAAAACTGATAATGAACGATATACTTCTGCTAAGAAATCCATATGTCCTGGCGTGT
CTATGATGTTCACCTTCGTATTTTCCCACTGAAAAGAGGTTATTCCTGTCTGAATTGTAATTCCTCTCTG
ACGTTCTAAAAGCGTATTATCCGTCCTCGTTGTACCTTTGTCCACGCTTCCTAATTCTGTAATCGCTCCA
CTGTTATATAATAAGCTTTCTGTTAAGGTAGTTTTTCCTGCATCAACATGAGCTAAAACTCCAATATTAA
TAATTTTCATGTGATTTTCCTCCATTCAAAAGCCCAAAAGGGCATAAAAATCCCAGTGATAAATACTCTT
ATCACTGGGATTTTTATGCATAACCATAGGCATACAAAGCATACAGATATTCTCCGGATACTTTAGAATC
ACATGATAAAGGTATTCTTAAACTGGGTACAAAAAACTAAGCCCTCCTAAAAAAGGACATCCAATTATTT
GTTCCCGCTATCAAATTGACAGTTTATTTAAGAATACCTTGCCGCATATTTATTAACTCCTTTTAAATAG
ATACTTAAATTATAGCACGTAAGAGCATATTTGTAAAGGAATCTCCAATTTTTTATCAAAAAGAGTACAT
GATTACAAAGTATCTGTAATCATGTACCAATATTTGTTATTTTACAATCTTCCAATTATCTTGTTTTTCT
AATATCAACTCAAATTGCGAGATTTGGGTTGCCTTTGTTTCTTGATCTAAATATTTCACAGCGACATTCA
CGATTACTTGG
